>Addgene plasmid #236133 | EW409 ZNF250tarv3 x8-H2B-GFP | addgene full sequence | sequence record 468428 | Addgene NGS Result
TGCCACCTTCCCCGTGCCCGGGCTGTCCCCGCACGCTGCCGGCTCGGGGATGCGGGGGGAGCGCCGGACC
GGAGCGGAGCCCCGGGCGGCTCGCTGCTGCCCCCTAGCGGGGGAGGGACGTAATTACATCCCTGGGGGCT
TTGGGGGGGGGCTGTCCCTGATATCTATAACAAGAAAATATATATATAATAAGTTATCACGTAAGTAGAA
CATGAAATAACAATATAATTATCGTATGAGTTAAATCTTAAAAGTCACGTAAAAGATAATCATGCGTCAT
TTTGACTCACGCGGTCGTTATAGTTCAAAATCAGTGACACTTACCGCATTGACAAGCACGCCTCACGGGA
GCTCCAAGCGGCGACTGAGATGTCCTAAATGCACAGCGACGGATTCGCGCTATTTAGAAAGAGAGAGCAA
TATTTCAAGAATGCATGCGTCAATTTTACGCAGACTATCTTTCTAGGGTTAATCTAGCTGCATCAGGATC
ATATCGTCGGGTCTTTTTTCCGGCTCAGTCATCGCCCAAGCTGGCGCTATCTGGGCATCGGGGAGGAAGA
AGCCCGTGCCTTTTCCCGCGAGGTTGAAGCGGCATGGAAAGAGTTTGCCGAGGATGACTGCTGCTGCATT
GACGTTGAGCGAAAACGCACGTTTACCATGATGATTCGGGAAGGTGTGGCCATGCACGCCTTTAACGGTG
AACTGTTCGTTCAGGCCACCTGGGATACCAGTTCGTCGCGGCTTTTCCGGACACAGTTCCGGATGGTCAG
CCCGAAGCGCATCAGCAACCCGAACAATACCGGCGACAGCCGGAACTGCCGTGCCGGTGTGCAGATTAAT
GACAGCGGTGCGGCGCTGGGATATTACGTCAGCGAGGACGGGTATCCTGGCTGGATGCCGCAGAAATGGA
CATGGATACCCCGTGAGTTACCCGGCGGGCGCGCTTGGCGTAATCATGGTCATAGCTGTTTCCTGTGTGA
AATTGTTATCCGCTCACAATTCCACACAACATACGAGCCGGAAGCATAAAGTGTAAAGCCTGGGGTGCCT
AATGAGTGAGCTAACTCACATTAATTGCGTTGCGCTCACTGCCCGCTTTCCAGTCGGGAAACCTGTCGTG
CCAGCTGCATTAATGAATCGGCCAACGCGCGGGGAGAGGCGGTTTGCGTATTGGGCGCTCTTCCGCTTCC
TCGCTCACTGACTCGCTGCGCTCGGTCGTTCGGCTGCGGCGAGCGGTATCAGCTCACTCAAAGGCGGTAA
TACGGTTATCCACAGAATCAGGGGATAACGCAGGAAAGAACATGTGAGCAAAAGGCCAGCAAAAGGCCAG
GAACCGTAAAAAGGCCGCGTTGCTGGCGTTTTTCCATAGGCTCCGCCCCCCTGACGAGCATCACAAAAAT
CGACGCTCAAGTCAGAGGTGGCGAAACCCGACAGGACTATAAAGATACCAGGCGTTTCCCCCTGGAAGCT
CCCTCGTGCGCTCTCCTGTTCCGACCCTGCCGCTTACCGGATACCTGTCCGCCTTTCTCCCTTCGGGAAG
CGTGGCGCTTTCTCATAGCTCACGCTGTAGGTATCTCAGTTCGGTGTAGGTCGTTCGCTCCAAGCTGGGC
TGTGTGCACGAACCCCCCGTTCAGCCCGACCGCTGCGCCTTATCCGGTAACTATCGTCTTGAGTCCAACC
CGGTAAGACACGACTTATCGCCACTGGCAGCAGCCACTGGTAACAGGATTAGCAGAGCGAGGTATGTAGG
CGGTGCTACAGAGTTCTTGAAGTGGTGGCCTAACTACGGCTACACTAGAAGAACAGTATTTGGTATCTGC
GCTCTGCTGAAGCCAGTTACCTTCGGAAAAAGAGTTGGTAGCTCTTGATCCGGCAAACAAACCACCGCTG
GTAGCGGTGGTTTTTTTGTTTGCAAGCAGCAGATTACGCGCAGAAAAAAAGGATCTCAAGAAGATCCTTT
GATCTTTTCTACGGGGTCTGACGCTCAGTGGAACGAAAACTCACGTTAAGGGATTTTGGTCATGAGATTA
TCAAAAAGGATCTTCACCTAGATCCTTTTAAATTAAAAATGAAGTTTTAAATCAATCTAAAGTATATATG
AGTAAACTTGGTCTGACAGTTACCAATGCTTAATCAGTGAGGCACCTATCTCAGCGATCTGTCTATTTCG
TTCATCCATAGTTGCCTGACTCCCCGTCGTGTAGATAACTACGATACGGGAGGGCTTACCATCTGGCCCC
AGTGCTGCAATGATACCGCGAGACCCACGCTCACCGGCTCCAGATTTATCAGCAATAAACCAGCCAGCCG
GAAGGGCCGAGCGCAGAAGTGGTCCTGCAACTTTATCCGCCTCCATCCAGTCTATTAATTGTTGCCGGGA
AGCTAGAGTAAGTAGTTCGCCAGTTAATAGTTTGCGCAACGTTGTTGCCATTGCTACAGGCATCGTGGTG
TCACGCTCGTCGTTTGGTATGGCTTCATTCAGCTCCGGTTCCCAACGATCAAGGCGAGTTACATGATCCC
CCATGTTGTGCAAAAAAGCGGTTAGCTCCTTCGGTCCTCCGATCGTTGTCAGAAGTAAGTTGGCCGCAGT
GTTATCACTCATGGTTATGGCAGCACTGCATAATTCTCTTACTGTCATGCCATCCGTAAGATGCTTTTCT
GTGACTGGTGAGTACTCAACCAAGTCATTCTGAGAATAGTGTATGCGGCGACCGAGTTGCTCTTGCCCGG
CGTCAATACGGGATAATACCGCGCCACATAGCAGAACTTTAAAAGTGCTCATCATTGGAAAACGTTCTTC
GGGGCGAAAACTCTCAAGGATCTTACCGCTGTTGAGATCCAGTTCGATGTAACCCACTCGTGCACCCAAC
TGATCTTCAGCATCTTTTACTTTCACCAGCGTTTCTGGGTGAGCAAAAACAGGAAGGCAAAATGCCGCAA
AAAAGGGAATAAGGGCGACACGGAAATGTTGAATACTCATACTCTTCCTTTTTCAATATTATTGAAGCAT
TTATCAGGGTTATTGTCTCATGAGCGGATACATATTTGAATGTATTTAGAAAAATAAACAAATAGGGGTT
CCGCGCACATTTCCCCGAAAAGTGCCACCTAAATTGTAAGCGTTAATATTTTGTTAAAATTCGCGTTAAA
TTTTTGTTAAATCAGCTCATTTTTTAACCAATAGGCCGAAATCGGCAAAATCCCTTATAAATCAAAAGAA
TAGACCGAGATAGGGT
[37 nt withheld, positions 3237-3273]
AAAGAACGTGGACTCCAACGTCAAAGG
[49 nt withheld, positions 3301-3349]
T
[91 nt withheld, positions 3351-3441]
G
[124 nt withheld, positions 3443-3566]
CCCATTCGCCATTCAGGCTGCGCAACTGTTGGGAAGGGCGATCGGTGCGGGCCTCTTCGCTATTACGCCA
GCTGGCGAAAGGGGGATGTGCTGCAAGGCGATTAAGTTGGGTAACGCCAGGGTTTTCCCAGTCACGACGT
TGTAAAACGACGGCCAGTGAGCGCGCCTCGTTCATTCACGTTTTTGAACCCGTGGAGGACGGGCAGACTC
GCGGTGCAAATGTGTTTTACAGCGTGATGGAGCAGATGAAGATGCTCGACACGCTGCAGAACACGCAGCT
AGATTAACCCTAGAAAGATAATCATATTGTGACGTACGTTAAAGATAATCATGTGTAAAATTGACGCATG
TGTTTTATCGGTCTGTATATCGAGGTTTATTTATTAATTTGAATAGATATTAAGTTTTATTATATTTACA
CTTACATACTAATAATAAATTCAACAAACAATTTATTTATGTTTATTTATTTATTAAAAAAAACAAAAAC
TCAAAATTTCTTCTATAAAGTAACAAAACTTTTATGAGGGACAGCCCCCCCCCAAAGCCCCCAGGGATGT
AATTACGTCCCTCCCCCGCTAGGGGGCAGCAGCGAGCCGCCCGGGGCTCCGCTCCGGTCCGGCGCTCCCC
CCGCATCCCAGAGCCGGCAGCGTGCGGGGACAGCCCGGGCACGGGGAAGGTGGCACGGGATCGCTTTCCT
CTGAACGCTTCTCGCTGCTCTTTGAGCCTGCAGACACCTGGGGGGATACGGGGAAAAGGCCTCCACGGCC
ACAATTGACGATTGAGTAACACTGTATCTAGTCTACCTACAGGGCTCAAAATTGCAAGGCTCTTCAAAAT
TGCAAGGGAGGTCAAAATTGCAAGGCAGAACAAAATTGCAAGGGCCTTCAAAATTGCAAGGAAGGTCAAA
ATTGCAAGGTCGTACAAAATTGCAAGGCGTATCAGAAAATTGCAAGGCGTATCAGTCTAGAGGGTATATA
ATGGATCCCATCGCGTCTCAGCCTCACTTTGAGCTCCTCCACACGAATTCCCCGATACCGTCGATTCAAG
GAGCTTGCTTGTTCTTTTTGCAGAAGCTCAGAATAAACGCTCAACTTTGGCAGATCTACCAAGCTTGGTA
CCGAGCTCGGATCCAACTCGAGGCCACCATGCCAGAGCCAGCGAAGTCTGCTCCCGCCCCGAAAAAGGGC
TCCAAGAAGGCGGTGACTAAGGCGCAGAAGAAAGGCGGCAAGAAGCGCAAGCGCAGCCGCAAGGAGAGCT
ATTCCATCTATGTGTACAAGGTTCTGAAGCAGGTCCACCCTGACACCGGCATTTCGTCCAAGGCCATGGG
CATCATGAATTCGTTTGTGAACGACATTTTCGAGCGCATCGCAGGTGAGGCTTCCCGCCTGGCGCATTAC
AACAAGCGCTCGACCATCACCTCCAGGGAGATCCAGACGGCCGTGCGCCTGCTGCTGCCTGGGGAGTTGG
CCAAGCACGCCGTGTCCGAGGGTACTAAGGCCATCACCAAGTACACCAGCGCTAAGGATCCCCGGGTACC
GGTCGTCTCAAAGGGCGAGGAACTTTTTACGGGCGTTGTTCCGATCCTCGTCGAATTGGACGGGGACGTT
AATGGGCATAAATTCTCAGTTAGTGGTGAGGGTGAGGGGGACGCGACATATGGGAAACTTACGCTGAAGT
TCATATGTACCACCGGAAAATTGCCGGTGCCGTGGCCTACTCTCGTCACCACCCTGACATATGGTGTTCA
GTGTTTTAGCCGGTATCCAGACCATATGAAACAGCACGATTTTTTTAAATCCGCTATGCCTGAAGGTTAC
GTACAGGAGCGAACGATATTTTTTAAAGACGACGGAAACTACAAAACTAGAGCCGAGGTAAAATTCGAGG
GTGACACTCTCGTGAACCGGATCGAACTGAAGGGCATAGATTTTAAGGAGGATGGCAATATACTGGGCCA
CAAGCTCGAATACAACTATAATTCTCATAATGTCTATATCATGGCGGACAAACAGAAAAACGGCATCAAG
GTAAACTTTAAAATCCGACACAATATTGAGGACGGCTCTGTCCAGCTTGCGGACCATTACCAACAGAACA
CGCCGATAGGGGATGGTCCAGTACTTCTCCCTGATAATCACTATTTGTCTACTCAGTCAGCTCTTAGCAA
GGACCCAAACGAAAAACGGGATCACATGGTCCTTCTTGAGTTCGTCACTGCGGCTGGGATAACACTCGGG
ATGGACGAACTGTATAAGTAGCTAGCGAATTCGAATTTAAATCGGCCTCGACTGTGCCTTCTAGTTGCCA
GCCATCTGTTGTTTGCCCCTCCCCCGTGCCTTCCTTGACCCTGGAAGGTGCCACTCCCACTGTCCTTTCC
TAATAAAATGAGGAAATTGCATCGCATTGTCTGAGTAGGTGTCATTCTATTCTGGGGGGTGGGGTGGGGC
AGGACAGCAAGGGGGAGGATTGGGAAGACAATAGCAGGCATGCTGGGGACGCGGCCGCAATTTAACGCGA
ATTAATTCTGTGGAATGTGTGTCAGTTAGGGTGTGGAAAGTCCCCAGGCTCCCCAGCAGGCAGAAGTATG
CAAAGCATGCATCTCAATTAGTCAGCAACCAGGTGTGGAAAGTCCCCAGGCTCCCCAGCAGGCAGAAGTA
TGCAAAGCATGCATCTCAATTAGTCAGCAACCATAGTCCCGCCCCTAACTCCGCCCATCCCGCCCCTAAC
TCCGCCCAGTTCCGCCCATTCTCCGCCCCATGGCTGACTAATTTTTTTTATTTATGCAGAGGCCGAGGCC
GCCTCTGCCTCTGAGCTATTCCAGAAGTAGTGAGGAGGCTTTTTTGGAGGCCTAGGCTTTTGCAAAAAGC
TCCCGGGAGCTTGTATATCCATTTTCGGATCTGATCAGCACGTGATGAAAAAGCCTGAACTCACCGCGAC
GTCTGTCGAGAAGTTTCTGATCGAAAAGTTCGACAGCGTCTCCGACCTGATGCAGCTCTCGGAGGGCGAA
GAATCTCGTGCTTTCAGCTTCGATGTAGGAGGGCGTGGATATGTCCTGCGGGTAAATAGCTGCGCCGATG
GTTTCTACAAAGATCGTTATGTTTATCGGCACTTTGCATCGGCCGCGCTCCCGATTCCGGAAGTGCTTGA
CATTGGGGAATTCAGCGAGAGCCTGACCTATTGCATCTCCCGCCGTGCACAGGGTGTCACGTTGCAAGAC
CTGCCTGAAACCGAACTGCCCGCTGTTCTGCAGCCGGTCGCGGAGGCCATGGATGCGATCGCTGCGGCCG
ATCTTAGCCAGACGAGCGGGTTCGGCCCATTCGGACCGCAAGGAATCGGTCAATACACTACATGGCGTGA
TTTCATATGCGCGATTGCTGATCCCCATGTGTATCACTGGCAAACTGTGATGGACGACACCGTCAGTGCG
TCCGTCGCGCAGGCTCTCGATGAGCTGATGCTTTGGGCCGAGGACTGCCCCGAAGTCCGGCACCTCGTGC
ACGCGGATTTCGGCTCCAACAATGTCCTGACGGACAATGGCCGCATAACAGCGGTCATTGACTGGAGCGA
GGCGATGTTCGGGGATTCCCAATACGAGGTCGCCAACATCTTCTTCTGGAGGCCGTGGTTGGCTTGTATG
GAGCAGCAGACGCGCTACTTCGAGCGGAGGCATCCGGAGCTTGCAGGATCGCCGCGGCTCCGGGCGTATA
TGCTCCGCATTGGTCTTGACCAACTCTATCAGAGCTTGGTTGACGGCAATTTCGATGATGCAGCTTGGGC
GCAGGGTCGATGCGACGCAATCGTCCGATCCGGAGCCGGGACTGTCGGGCGTACACAAATCGCCCGCAGA
AGCGCGGCCGTCTGGACCGATGGCTGTGTAGAAGTACTCGCCGATAGTGGAAACCGACGCCCCAGCACTC
GTCCGAGGGCAAAGGAATAGGTCGACAATCAACCTCTGGATTACAAAATTTGTGAAAGATTGACTGGTAT
TCTTAACTATGTTGCTCCTTTTACGCTATGTGGATACGCTGCTTTAATGCCTTTGTATCATGCGTTAACT
AAACTTGTTTATTGCAGCTTATAATGGTTACAAATAAAGCAATAGCATCACAAATTTCACAAATAAAGCA
TTTTTTTCACTGCATTCTAGTTGTGGTTTGTCCAAACTCATCAATGTATCTTATCATGTCTGGAATTGAC
TCAAATGATGTCAATTAGTCTATCAGAAGCTCATCTGGTCTCCCTTCCGGGGGACAAGACATCCCTGTTT
AATATTTAAACAGCAGTGTTCCCAAACTGGGTTCTTATATCCCTTGCTCTGGTCAACCAGGTTGCAGGGT
TTCCTGTCCTCACAGGAACGAAGTCCCTAAAGAAACAGTGGCAGCCAGGTTTAGCCCCGGAATTGACTGG
ATTCCTTTTTTAGGGCCCATTGGTATGGCTTTTTCCCCGTATCCCCCCAGGTGTCTGCAGGCTCAAAGAG
CAGCGAGAAGCGTTCAGAGGAAAGCGATCCCG
Features (pLannotate 1.2.2; 22 found; start..end, strand, type, name):
    478..945     +  CDS            B (fragment): PORTL_LAMBD - Experimental evidence at protein level: Swiss-Prot protein existence level 1. Forms the portal vertex of the capsid (PubMed:6228056, PubMed:6232391). This portal plays critical roles in head assembly, genome packaging, neck/tail attachment, and genome ejection (Probable). The portal protein multimerizes as a single ring-shaped homododecamer arranged around a central channel (PubMed:6232391). Binds to the terminase subunits to form the packaging machine (PubMed:7799432). From Escherichia phage lambda (Bacteriophage lambda).
    983..999     -  protein_bind   lac operator: The lac repressor binds to the lac operator to inhibit transcription in E. coli. This inhibition can be relieved by adding lactose or isopropyl-β-D-thiogalactopyranoside (IPTG). lac repressor encoded by lacI
   1007..1037    -  promoter       lac promoter: promoter for the E. coli lac operon
   1052..1073    -  protein_bind   CAP binding site: CAP binding activates transcription in the presence of cAMP. E. coli catabolite activator protein
   1086..1178    -  CDS            lacI (fragment): lac repressor; lacI; The lac repressor binds to the lac operator to inhibit transcription in E. coli. This inhibition can be relieved by adding lactose or isopropyl-β-D-thiogalactopyranoside (IPTG).
   1361..1949    -  rep_origin     ori: high-copy-number ColE1/pMB1/pBR322/pUC origin of replication
   2120..2980    -  CDS            AmpR: β-lactamase; bla; confers resistance to ampicillin, carbenicillin, and related antibiotics
   2981..3085    -  promoter       AmpR promoter: bla
   3138..3566    -  rep_origin     f1 ori (sequence partly withheld): f1 bacteriophage origin of replication; arrow indicates direction of (+) strand synthesis
   3571..3726    -  CDS            lacZα (fragment): LacZα fragment of β-galactosidase; lacZ fragment
   3728..3847    +  CDS            B (fragment): PORTL_LAMBD - Experimental evidence at protein level: Swiss-Prot protein existence level 1. Forms the portal vertex of the capsid (PubMed:6228056, PubMed:6232391). This portal plays critical roles in head assembly, genome packaging, neck/tail attachment, and genome ejection (Probable). The portal protein multimerizes as a single ring-shaped homododecamer arranged around a central channel (PubMed:6232391). Binds to the terminase subunits to form the packaging machine (PubMed:7799432). From Escherichia phage lambda (Bacteriophage lambda).
   4534..4551    +  promoter       minP (fragment): minimal TATA-box promoter with low basal activity
   4624..4666    +  5'UTR          Xenopus globin 5'-UTR: translational enhancer from the 5'-UTR of the major beta-globin gene of Xenopus laevis
   4715..5092    +  CDS            H2B: human histone H2B; HIST1H2BJ
   5091..5107    -  misc_feature   MCS (fragment): pUC18/19 multiple cloning site
   5111..5824    +  CDS            EGFP: EGFP is a basic (constitutively fluorescent) green fluorescent protein published in 1996, derived from Aequorea victoria. It is reported to be a rapidly-maturing weak dimer with moderate acid sensitivity.
   5858..6065    +  polyA_signal   bGH poly(A) signal: bovine growth hormone polyadenylation signal
   6103..6432    +  promoter       SV40 promoter: SV40 enhancer and early promoter
   6481..7506    +  CDS            HygR: aminoglycoside phosphotransferase from E. coli; aph(4)-Ia; confers resistance to hygromycin
   7513..7619    +  misc_feature   WPRE (fragment): woodchuck hepatitis virus posttranscriptional regulatory element
   7628..7749    +  polyA_signal   SV40 poly(A) signal: SV40 polyadenylation signal
   7767..7859    +  ncRNA          G-CSF SLDE: Accession: RF00183 - G-CSF factor stem-loop destabilising element (SLDE)
