[The description below was written by a language model from this plasmid's Addgene catalogue record and pLannotate feature annotations shown in this document.]
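Description:
EW409 ZNF250tarv3 x8-H2B-GFP is a mammalian expression reporter plasmid of about 8.1 kb, built on a backbone the catalogue lists as FLP-IN. In bacteria it is maintained as a high-copy plasmid through a ColE1/pUC-type origin and selected with ampicillin via the β-lactamase gene. An f1 origin and remnants of lac regulatory and lacZα sequences are also present as cloning-vector leftovers. Two annotated fragments matching the bacteriophage lambda portal protein gene flank the bacterial portion and probably represent lambda-derived filler DNA rather than functional coding sequence, although the record does not explain them.

The reporter cassette places eight ZNF250 binding sites upstream of an E1b minimal promoter, which the automated annotation picks up only as a short minimal TATA-box promoter fragment; the binding sites themselves are not annotated. Downstream are a Xenopus β-globin 5'-UTR translational enhancer, human histone H2B (H2BC11/HIST1H2BJ) fused at its C terminus to EGFP, and a bovine growth hormone polyadenylation signal. Because the minimal promoter has low basal activity, nuclear chromatin-localised green fluorescence should appear mainly when a ZNF250-based DNA-binding domain linked to an activator is recruited to the sites. This makes the plasmid a readout for synthetic zinc-finger transcription factor function, consistent with the associated work on engineering deimmunized therapeutic proteins.

A second cassette uses the SV40 enhancer/early promoter to drive a mammalian selection marker, followed by a WPRE fragment and an SV40 polyadenylation signal. The catalogue lists puromycin as the selectable marker, whereas the sequenced record is annotated with a hygromycin resistance gene. No FRT site is annotated either, so both points should be checked against the sequence.
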