Addgene plasmid #236133: EW409 ZNF250tarv3 x8-H2B-GFP
Purpose: Fuorescent reporter encoding H2B-GFP fusion under control of E1b minimal promoter with eight ZNF250 binding sites upstream
Depositing lab: Xiaojing Gao. Depositing organization: Stanford University. Publication: Machine-guided dual-objective protein engineering for deimmunization and therapeutic functions. Wolfsberg E, Paul JS, Tycko J, Chen B, Bassik MC, Bintu L, Alizadeh AA, Gao XJ. Cell Syst. 2025 Jul 16;16(7):101299. doi: 10.1016/j.cels.2025.101299. Epub 2025 Jun 3. PubMed 40466641.
Backbone
  Vector backbone: FLP-IN
  Vector type: Mammalian Expression
  Selectable markers: Puromycin
Growth in bacteria
  Bacterial resistance: Ampicillin, 100 μg/mL
  Growth temperature: 37°C
  Growth strain: DH5alpha
  Copy number: High Copy
Gene/Insert
  Gene/Insert name: H2B
  Species: H. sapiens (human)
  Entrez Gene: H2BC11 (a.k.a. H2B/r, H2BFR, H2BJ, HIST1H2BJ)
  Promoter: E1b minimal promoter with eight ZNF250 binding sites upstream
  Tag / fusion protein: EGFP (C terminal on insert)
  Cloning method: Gibson Cloning
Terms and licenses: Academic/Nonprofit Terms; Industry Terms: Not Available to Industry
Depositor comments: See https://benchling.com/s/seq-tus9gCXIZ4nYzSpPJDea?m=slm-Z8RrN84UYhXKxara1t0jfor annotated sequence. Please visit https://doi.org/10.1101/2025.02.24.639918 for bioRxiv preprint.
How to cite: EW409 ZNF250tarv3 x8-H2B-GFP was a gift from Xiaojing Gao (Addgene plasmid # 236133 ; http://n2t.net/addgene:236133 ; RRID:Addgene_236133)
